Addgene plasmid #81664: pDONR223_NRAS_p.G12A
Purpose: Gateway Donor vector containing NRAS, part of the Target Accelerator Plasmid Collection.
Depositing lab: Jesse Boehm & William Hahn & David Root. Depositing organization: Broad Institute. Publication: Systematic Functional Interrogation of Rare Cancer Variants Identifies Oncogenic Alleles. Kim E, Ilic N, Shrestha Y, Zou L, Kamburov A, Zhu C, Yang X, Lubonja R, Tran N, Nguyen C, Lawrence MS, Piccioni F, Bagul M, Doench JG, Chouinard CR, Wu X, Hogstrom L, Natoli T, Tamayo P, Horn H, Corsello SM, Lage K, Root DE, Subramanian A, Golub TR, Getz G, Boehm JS, Hahn WC. Cancer Discov. 2016 Jul;6(7):714-26. doi: 10.1158/2159-8290.CD-16-0160. Epub 2016 May 4. PubMed 27147599.
Backbone
  Vector backbone: pDONR223
  Backbone manufacturer: Invitrogen
  Backbone size w/o insert (bp): 2790
  Vector type: Gateway Entry vector
Growth in bacteria
  Bacterial resistance: Spectinomycin, 50 μg/mL
  Growth temperature: 37°C
  Growth strain: DH5alpha
  Copy number: High Copy
Gene/Insert
  Gene/Insert name: NM_002524.4 (alt name: NM_002524.4)
  Species: H. sapiens (human)
  Mutation: G12A
  Entrez Gene: NRAS (a.k.a. ALPS4, CMNS, KRAS, N-ras, NCMS, NRAS1, NS6)
  Promoter: None
  Cloning method: Gateway Cloning
  Sequencing primers: 5′ M13pUC-fwd; 3′ M13-Rev
Terms and licenses: Academic/Nonprofit Terms; Industry Terms: Not Available to Industry
Depositor comments: Closed state: stop codon immediately follows insert
How to cite: pDONR223_NRAS_p.G12A was a gift from Jesse Boehm & William Hahn & David Root (Addgene plasmid # 81664 ; http://n2t.net/addgene:81664 ; RRID:Addgene_81664)
