[The description below was written by a language model from this plasmid's Addgene catalogue record and pLannotate feature annotations shown in this document.]
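Description:
pDONR223_NRAS_p.G12A is a Gateway entry clone built on the Invitrogen pDONR223 backbone and carrying the human NRAS open reading frame (reference transcript NM_002524.4) with a glycine-to-alanine substitution at codon 12, a classic hotspot position in Ras GTPases. The plasmid, about 3.4 kb in the sequenced record, is maintained in E. coli at high copy from a ColE1/pUC-type origin. It is selected with spectinomycin through the aadA (SmR) aminoglycoside adenylyltransferase gene. Upstream of that gene lie an integron Pc promoter fragment and a short remnant of a gentamicin resistance gene. Small lacI and lacZα fragments are also annotated as backbone remnants.

The NRAS coding sequence sits between two attL recombination sites. The automated annotation labels both as attL3, but they function as the pair of attL sites that an LR Clonase reaction uses to move the ORF directionally into any attR-containing destination vector. The record lists no promoter for the insert, so the plasmid is a shuttle and archival clone rather than an expression construct. The rrnB T1 and T2 terminators upstream of the cassette insulate it from read-through transcription, and a T7 promoter lies just beyond the downstream attL site, pointing back toward the insert. The clone is in the "closed" configuration, with a stop codon directly after the ORF. Destination vectors can therefore add N-terminal tags, but C-terminal tags will not be translated.

The plasmid belongs to the Target Accelerator Plasmid Collection, a set of cancer-associated variant alleles for systematic functional testing. Its typical use is transfer of the NRAS G12A allele into expression vectors for comparison with wild-type or other mutant alleles.
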