Features (pLannotate 1.2.2; 12 found; start..end, strand, type, name):
     21..609     +  rep_origin     ori: high-copy-number ColE1/pMB1/pBR322/pUC origin of replication
    792..884     +  CDS            lacI (fragment): lac repressor; lacI; The lac repressor binds to the lac operator to inhibit transcription in E. coli. This inhibition can be relieved by adding lactose or isopropyl-β-D-thiogalactopyranoside (IPTG).
    939..966     -  terminator     rrnB T2 terminator: transcription terminator T2 from the E. coli rrnB gene
   1098..1141    +  terminator     rrnB T1 terminator: Escherichia coli rrnB; transcription terminator T1 from the E. coli rrnB gene
   1188..1224    -  CDS            lacZα (fragment): LacZα fragment of β-galactosidase; lacZ fragment
   1241..1336    +  protein_bind   attL3: mutant version of attL; recombination site for the Gateway® LR reaction LR Clonase™
   1342..1908    +  CDS            NRAS: RASN_HUMAN - Also known as HRAS1. Experimental evidence at protein level: Swiss-Prot protein existence level 1. Ras proteins bind GDP/GTP and possess intrinsic GTPase activity. From Homo sapiens (Human).
   1916..2011    -  protein_bind   attL3: mutant version of attL; recombination site for the Gateway® LR reaction LR Clonase™
   2030..2048    -  promoter       T7 promoter: promoter for bacteriophage T7 RNA polymerase
   2238..2261    +  promoter       Pc promoter (fragment): intI1 (promoter lies within the coding sequence); class 1 integron promoter
   2437..2493    +  CDS            GmR (fragment): gentamycin acetyltransferase; aacC1; confers resistance to gentamycin
   2500..3291    +  CDS            SmR: aminoglycoside adenylyltransferase (Murphy, 1985); aadA; confers resistance to spectinomycin and streptomycin
>Addgene plasmid #81664 | pDONR223_NRAS_p.G12A | addgene full sequence | sequence record 166540 | Addgene NGS Result
GAAAAGATCAAAGGATCTTCTTGAGATCCTTTTTTTCTGCGCGTAATCTGCTGCTTGCAAACAAAAAAAC
CACCGCTACCAGCGGTGGTTTGTTTGCCGGATCAAGAGCTACCAACTCTTTTTCCGAAGGTAACTGGCTT
CAGCAGAGCGCAGATACCAAATACTGTTCTTCTAGTGTAGCCGTAGTTAGGCCACCACTTCAAGAACTCT
GTAGCACCGCCTACATACCTCGCTCTGCTAATCCTGTTACCAGTGGCTGCTGCCAGTGGCGATAAGTCGT
GTCTTACCGGGTTGGACTCAAGACGATAGTTACCGGATAAGGCGCAGCGGTCGGGCTGAACGGGGGGTTC
GTGCACACAGCCCAGCTTGGAGCGAACGACCTACACCGAACTGAGATACCTACAGCGTGAGCTATGAGAA
AGCGCCACGCTTCCCGAAGGGAGAAAGGCGGACAGGTATCCGGTAAGCGGCAGGGTCGGAACAGGAGAGC
GCACGAGGGAGCTTCCAGGGGGAAACGCCTGGTATCTTTATAGTCCTGTCGGGTTTCGCCACCTCTGACT
TGAGCGTCGATTTTTGTGATGCTCGTCAGGGGGGCGGAGCCTATGGAAAAACGCCAGCAACGCGGCCTTT
TTACGGTTCCTGGCCTTTTGCTGGCCTTTTGCTCACATGTTCTTTCCTGCGTTATCCCCTGATTCTGTGG
ATAACCGTATTACCGCCTTTGAGTGAGCTGATACCGCTCGCCGCAGCCGAACGACCGAGCGCAGCGAGTC
AGTGAGCGAGGAAGCGGAAGAGCGCCCAATACGCAAACCGCCTCTCCCCGCGCGTTGGCCGATTCATTAA
TGCAGCTGGCACGACAGGTTTCCCGACTGGAAAGCGGGCAGTGAGCGCAACGCAATTAATACGCGTACCG
CTAGCCAGGAAGAGTTTGTAGAAACGCAAAAAGGCCATCCGTCAGGATGGCCTTCTGCTTAGTTTGATGC
CTGGCAGTTTATGGCGGGCGTCCTGCCCGCCACCCTCCGGGCCGTTGCTTCACAACGTTCAAATCCGCTC
CCGGCGGATTTGTCCTACTCAGGAGAGCGTTCACCGACAAACAACAGATAAAACGAAAGGCCCAGTCTTC
CGACTGAGCCTTTCGTTTTATTTGATGCCTGGCAGTTCCCTACTCTCGCGTTAACGCTAGCATGGATGTT
TTCCCAGTCACGACGTTGTAAAACGACGGCCAGTCTTAAGCTCGGGCCCCAAATAATGATTTTATTTTGA
CTGATAGTGACCTGTTCGTTGCAACAAATTGATGAGCAATGCTTTTTTATAATGCCAACTTTGTACAAAA
AAGTTGGCACCATGACTGAGTACAAACTGGTGGTGGTTGGAGCAGCTGGTGTTGGGAAAAGCGCACTGAC
AATCCAGCTAATCCAGAACCACTTTGTAGATGAATATGATCCCACCATAGAGGATTCTTACAGAAAACAA
GTGGTTATAGATGGTGAAACCTGTTTGTTGGACATACTGGATACAGCTGGACAAGAAGAGTACAGTGCCA
TGAGAGACCAATACATGAGGACAGGCGAAGGCTTCCTCTGTGTATTTGCCATCAATAATAGCAAGTCATT
TGCGGATATTAACCTCTACAGGGAGCAGATTAAGCGAGTAAAAGACTCGGATGATGTACCTATGGTGCTA
GTGGGAAACAAGTGTGATTTGCCAACAAGGACAGTTGATACAAAACAAGCCCACGAACTGGCCAAGAGTT
ACGGGATTCCATTCATTGAAACCTCAGCCAAGACCAGACAGGGTGTTGAAGATGCTTTTTACACACTGGT
AAGAGAAATACGCCAGTACCGAATGAAAAAACTCAACAGCAGTGATGATGGGACTCAGGGTTGTATGGGA
TTGCCATGTGTGGTGATGTAATTGCCAACTTTCTTGTACAAAGTTGGCATTATAAGAAAGCATTGCTTAT
CAATTTGTTGCAACGAACAGGTCACTATCAGTCAAAATAAAATCATTATTTGCCATCCAGCTGATATCCC
CTATAGTGAGTCGTATTACATGGTCATAGCTGTTTCCTGGCAGCTCTGGCCCGTGTCTCAAAATCTCTGA
TGTTACATTGCACAAGATAAAAATATATCATCATGCCTCCTCTAGACCAGCCAGGACAGAAATGCCTCGA
CTTCGCTGCTACCCAAGGTTGCCGGGTGACGCACACCGTGGAAACGGATGAAGGCACGAACCCAGTGGAC
ATAAGCCTGTTCGGTTCGTAAGCTGTAATGCAAGTAGCGTATGCGCTCACGCAACTGGTCCAGAACCTTG
ACCGAACGCAGCGGTGGTAACGGCGCAGTGGCGGTTTTCATGGCTTGTTATGACTGTTTTTTTGGGGTAC
AGTCTATGCCTCGGGCATCCAAGCAGCAAGCGCGTTACGCCGTGGGTCGATGTTTGATGTTATGGAGCAG
CAACGATGTTACGCAGCAGGGCAGTCGCCCTAAAACAAAGTTAAACATTATGAGGGAAGCGGTGATCGCC
GAAGTATCGACTCAACTATCAGAGGTAGTTGGCGTCATCGAGCGCCATCTCGAACCGACGTTGCTGGCCG
TACATTTGTACGGCTCCGCAGTGGATGGCGGCCTGAAGCCACACAGTGATATTGATTTGCTGGTTACGGT
GACCGTAAGGCTTGATGAAACAACGCGGCGAGCTTTGATCAACGACCTTTTGGAAACTTCGGCTTCCCCT
GGAGAGAGCGAGATTCTCCGCGCTGTAGAAGTCACCATTGTTGTGCACGACGACATCATTCCGTGGCGTT
ATCCAGCTAAGCGCGAACTGCAATTTGGAGAATGGCAGCGCAATGACATTCTTGCAGGTATCTTCGAGCC
AGCCACGATCGACATTGATCTGGCTATCTTGCTGACAAAAGCAAGAGAACATAGCGTTGCCTTGGTAGGT
CCAGCGGCGGAGGAACTCTTTGATCCGGTTCCTGAACAGGATCTATTTGAGGCGCTAAATGAAACCTTAA
CGCTATGGAACTCGCCGCCCGACTGGGCTGGCGATGAGCGAAATGTAGTGCTTACGTTGTCCCGCATTTG
GTACAGCGCAGTAACCGGCAAAATCGCGCCGAAGGATGTCGCTGCCGACTGGGCAATGGAGCGCCTGCCG
GCCCAGTATCAGCCCGTCATACTTGAAGCTAGACAGGCTTATCTTGGACAAGAAGAAGATCGCTTGGCCT
CGCGCGCAGATCAGTTGGAAGAATTTGTCCACTACGTGAAAGGCGAGATCACCAAGGTAGTCGGCAAATA
ACCCTCGAGCCACCCATGACCAAAATCCCTTAACGTGAGTTACGCGTCGTTCCACTGAGCGTCAGACCCC
GTA
