>Addgene plasmid #81664 | pDONR223_NRAS_p.G12A | depositor partial sequence | sequence record 154983 | Insert sequence
ATGACTGAGTACAAACTGGTGGTGGTTGGAGCAGCTGGTGTTGGGAAAAGCGCACTGACAATCCAGCTAA
TCCAGAACCACTTTGTAGATGAATATGATCCCACCATAGAGGATTCTTACAGAAAACAAGTGGTTATAGA
TGGTGAAACCTGTTTGTTGGACATACTGGATACAGCTGGACAAGAAGAGTACAGTGCCATGAGAGACCAA
TACATGAGGACAGGCGAAGGCTTCCTCTGTGTATTTGCCATCAATAATAGCAAGTCATTTGCGGATATTA
ACCTCTACAGGGAGCAGATTAAGCGAGTAAAAGACTCGGATGATGTACCTATGGTGCTAGTGGGAAACAA
GTGTGATTTGCCAACAAGGACAGTTGATACAAAACAAGCCCACGAACTGGCCAAGAGTTACGGGATTCCA
TTCATTGAAACCTCAGCCAAGACCAGACAGGGTGTTGAAGATGCTTTTTACACACTGGTAAGAGAAATAC
GCCAGTACCGAATGAAAAAACTCAACAGCAGTGATGATGGGACTCAGGGTTGTATGGGATTGCCATGTGT
GGTGATG
